>Addgene plasmid #230630 | AiP1365 - pAAV-AiE2136m-minBG-SYFP2-WPRE3-BGHpA | addgene full sequence | sequence record 466246 | Addgene NGS Result
CTCTACGATGAGTAGCTAAGGGAGAAAATATGCTTGCTGGCAGGATCCCCTTGGGGATAACTGTAGGCCG
GTCCTATTTCATAAAATAGCACACAGAAGTAGGAGACTATCGGTGAGTGGCAGGGAAAGCAGGCTTCACA
GAGATGTTGAGTAACTACAGGATGTTTAGTCTAGAGAAGAAAGATTATGGGGACTTTGATGGTTGTTTTC
ATCATTTCAAGAACTATTGTGTGACTACAAGGAGAATCTTGAGACCTACTGGGGCTATTCCAGTTGGCCA
ATAGAGTGAGAATGTTAGAGAGAGATTCGTTTTGATGTCTTCGGAAGCCTGCTCTAAAGGTATCTCTGCC
TGTGAGCATTCCAGAAGCTGGCTGACCGCCCGGCCTATAAAGAAACAAGTTTTTGCCAGTAATTCCAGTG
AATGATCTTTGAGGACTCCTCAGACGTTACTCCTTTTGTTCTTGTCCTCCAAAAGAAATGGAAAATAACA
ACACTTTCCCTGGGTCTTCCTGACGCTTTCAGAGTGACAAGAATGTTACCACAGGGCACTGTGTGTTCCC
ACCTTCCCCCACCTTCAATGGCCGGCCACTGCAGCAACCTTGACTTAGTTAACTGAATCTGTTACAGTCA
ACAGACCTTGGTCCCAGTGACATTCTTCCTGCCCTGGTCACATACTGCTGAGCCTGTGAACCGTTACTAA
GACCTCAACTGTGATTGCTTTGGCCCACCCACTGGACATACAAATTCTAGTGCTGAACAGAACAGTCAAG
AAAGAGGGGGTATCTTGCCTCAAGGTGAGGTAAATGGTAGGAAGACGTTCACAGAGCAGTGCCCACGAGA
GGCAGTGCACACAAAGGTTCCACGTACAGCCCACAGCTTGACGTAGGAGTGTCCATTCTCTGAGGGAATG
TCAAAGGAAGGGAGGTGCCTCTCAGTGCCCTGCAGCTGCCCTAATCTTGACTGTGGCTGCATCTCCCAGG
CTTTGCAGTCTAGACTACCATCTCCTGAACACCTGCTTTGTTTTTTGGTTTTGTTTTTTTTTTCGTAAAA
CTTTCCCAGACGTCATCACACAACTTGGAAAAGAGCGTGTCTCCTGAGTTGCCATTTCTGTTGTCACGTT
CTGACCAGCCAACGCTTGGAAAACAAACATACAGTTCCCGTTGGAAAGACTGTGGTAATATTTCTTCACA
GAAGTTTGCTACCTCAGGAAACCAGTTACCTCTTTGTTTCTTGCTGGATACATGGTTTTGGCACCATGTC
AAACCTGCCTGAGGAATCACTGTTTACCTCAGAGGATGTAGCCTTGCTGCTTTAGCAGTGTGGCAGGCTT
AGGAGCTCGGGCTGGGCATAAAAGTCAGGGCAGAGCCATCTATTGCTTACATTTGCTTCTGGGATCCAGA
TCTTTCGAAGCTAGCGCTACCGGTCGCCACCATGGTGAGCAAGGGCGAGGAGCTGTTCACCGGGGTGGTG
CCCATCCTGGTCGAGCTGGACGGCGACGTAAACGGCCACAAGTTCAGCGTGTCCGGCGAGGGCGAGGGCG
ATGCCACCTACGGCAAGCTGACCCTGAAGCTGATCTGCACCACCGGCAAGCTGCCCGTGCCCTGGCCCAC
CCTCGTGACCACCCTGGGCTACGGCGTGCAGTGCTTCGCCCGCTACCCCGACCACATGAAGCAGCACGAC
TTCTTCAAGTCCGCCATGCCCGAAGGCTACGTCCAGGAGCGCACCATCTTCTTCAAGGACGACGGCAACT
ACAAGACCCGCGCCGAGGTGAAGTTCGAGGGCGACACCCTGGTGAACCGCATCGAGCTGAAGGGCATCGA
CTTCAAGGAGGACGGCAACATCCTGGGGCACAAGCTGGAGTACAACTACAACAGCCACAACGTCTATATC
ACCGCCGACAAGCAGAAGAACGGCATCAAGGCCAACTTCAAGATCCGCCACAACATCGAGGACGGCGGCG
TGCAGCTCGCCGACCACTACCAGCAGAACACCCCCATCGGCGACGGCCCCGTGCTGCTGCCCGACAACCA
CTACCTGAGCTACCAGTCCAAGCTGAGCAAAGACCCCAACGAGAAGCGCGATCACATGGTCCTGCTGGAG
TTCGTGACCGCCGCCGGGATCACTCTCGGCATGGACGAGCTGTACAAGTAAGTCGACGGCGCGCCGCGGC
CGCGAATTCGATATCATAATCAACCTCTGGATTACAAAATTTGTGAAAGATTGACTGGTATTCTTAACTA
TGTTGCTCCTTTTACGCTATGTGGATACGCTGCTTTAATGCCTTTGTATCATGCTATTGCTTCCCGTATG
GCTTTCATTTTCTCCTCCTTGTATAAATCCTGGTTAGTTCTTGCCACGGCGGAACTCATCGCCGCCTGCC
TTGCCCGCTGCTGGACAGGGGCTCGGCTGTTGGGCACTGACAATTCCGTGGCTCGAGAGATCTTCGACTG
TGCCTTCTAGTTGCCAGCCATCTGTTGTTTGCCCCTCCCCCGTGCCTTCCTTGACCCTGGAAGGTGCCAC
TCCCACTGTCCTTTCCTAATAAAATGAGGAAATTGCATCGCATTGTCTGAGTAGGTGTCATTCTATTCTG
GGGGGTGGGGTGGGGCAGGACAGCAAGGGGGAGGATTGGGAAGACAATAGCAGGCATGAGATCTCACGTG
CGGACCGAGCGGCCGCAGGAACCCCTAGTGATGGAGTTGGCCACTCCCTCTCTGCGCGCTCGCTCGCTCA
CTGAGGCCGGGCGACCAAAGGTCGCCCGACGCCCGGGCTTTGCCCGGGCGGCCTCAGTGAGCGAGCGAGC
GCGCAGCTGCCTGCAGGGGCGCCTGATGCGGTATTTTCTCCTTACGCATCTGTGCGGTATTTCACACCGC
ATA
[95 nt withheld, positions 2874-2968]
T
[46 nt withheld, positions 2970-3015]
C
[141 nt withheld, positions 3017-3157]
CCTTTGACGTTGGAGTCCACGTTCTTT
[37 nt withheld, positions 3185-3221]
ACTCTATCTCGGGCTATTCTTTTGATTTATAAGGGATTTTGCCGATTTCGGTCTATTGGTTAAAAAATGA
GCTGATTTAACAAAAATTTAACGCGAATTTTAACAAAATATTAACGTTTACAATTTTATGGTGCACTCTC
AGTACAATCTGCTCTGATGCCGCATAGTTAAGCCAGCCCCGACACCCGCCAACACCCGCTGACGCGCCCT
GACGGGCTTGTCTGCTCCCGGCATCCGCTTACAGACAAGCTGTGACCGTCTCCGGGAGCTGCATGTGTCA
GAGGTTTTCACCGTCATCACCGAAACGCGCGAGACGAAAGGGCCTCGTGATACGCCTATTTTTATAGGTT
AATGTCATGATAATAATGGTTTCTTAGACGTCAGGTGGCACTTTTCGGGGAAATGTGCGCGGAACCCCTA
TTTGTTTATTTTTCTAAATACATTCAAATATGTATCCGCTCATGAGACAATAACCCTGATAAATGCTTCA
ATAATATTGAAAAAGGAAGAGTATGAGTATTCAACATTTCCGTGTCGCCCTTATTCCCTTTTTTGCGGCA
TTTTGCCTTCCTGTTTTTGCTCACCCAGAAACGCTGGTGAAAGTAAAAGATGCTGAAGATCAGTTGGGTG
CACGAGTGGGTTACATCGAACTGGATCTCAACAGCGGTAAGATCCTTGAGAGTTTTCGCCCCGAAGAACG
TTTTCCAATGATGAGCACTTTTAAAGTTCTGCTATGTGGCGCGGTATTATCCCGTATTGACGCCGGGCAA
GAGCAACTCGGTCGCCGCATACACTATTCTCAGAATGACTTGGTTGAGTACTCACCAGTCACAGAAAAGC
ATCTTACGGATGGCATGACAGTAAGAGAATTATGCAGTGCTGCCATAACCATGAGTGATAACACTGCGGC
CAACTTACTTCTGACAACGATCGGAGGACCGAAGGAGCTAACCGCTTTTTTGCACAACATGGGGGATCAT
GTAACTCGCCTTGATCGTTGGGAACCGGAGCTGAATGAAGCCATACCAAACGACGAGCGTGACACCACGA
TGCCTGTAGCAATGGCAACAACGTTGCGCAAACTATTAACTGGCGAACTACTTACTCTAGCTTCCCGGCA
ACAATTAATAGACTGGATGGAGGCGGATAAAGTTGCAGGACCACTTCTGCGCTCGGCCCTTCCGGCTGGC
TGGTTTATTGCTGATAAATCTGGAGCCGGTGAGCGTGGGTCTCGCGGTATCATTGCAGCACTGGGGCCAG
ATGGTAAGCCCTCCCGTATCGTAGTTATCTACACGACGGGGAGTCAGGCAACTATGGATGAACGAAATAG
ACAGATCGCTGAGATAGGTGCCTCACTGATTAAGCATTGGTAACTGTCAGACCAAGTTTACTCATATATA
CTTTAGATTGATTTAAAACTTCATTTTTAATTTAAAAGGATCTAGGTGAAGATCCTTTTTGATAATCTCA
TGACCAAAATCCCTTAACGTGAGTTTTCGTTCCACTGAGCGTCAGACCCCGTAGAAAAGATCAAAGGATC
TTCTTGAGATCCTTTTTTTCTGCGCGTAATCTGCTGCTTGCAAACAAAAAAACCACCGCTACCAGCGGTG
GTTTGTTTGCCGGATCAAGAGCTACCAACTCTTTTTCCGAAGGTAACTGGCTTCAGCAGAGCGCAGATAC
CAAATACTGTTCTTCTAGTGTAGCCGTAGTTAGGCCACCACTTCAAGAACTCTGTAGCACCGCCTACATA
CCTCGCTCTGCTAATCCTGTTACCAGTGGCTGCTGCCAGTGGCGATAAGTCGTGTCTTACCGGGTTGGAC
TCAAGACGATAGTTACCGGATAAGGCGCAGCGGTCGGGCTGAACGGGGGGTTCGTGCACACAGCCCAGCT
TGGAGCGAACGACCTACACCGAACTGAGATACCTACAGCGTGAGCTATGAGAAAGCGCCACGCTTCCCGA
AGGGAGAAAGGCGGACAGGTATCCGGTAAGCGGCAGGGTCGGAACAGGAGAGCGCACGAGGGAGCTTCCA
GGGGGAAACGCCTGGTATCTTTATAGTCCTGTCGGGTTTCGCCACCTCTGACTTGAGCGTCGATTTTTGT
GATGCTCGTCAGGGGGGCGGAGCCTATGGAAAAACGCCAGCAACGCGGCCTTTTTACGGTTCCTGGCCTT
TTGCTGGCCTTTTGCTCACATGTCCTGCAGGCAGCTGCGCGCTCGCTCGCTCACTGAGGCCGCCCGGGCG
TCGGGCGACCTTTGGTCGCCCGGCCTCAGTGAGCGAGCGAGCGCGCAGAGAGGGAGTGGCCAACTCCATC
ACTAGGGGTTCCTGCGGCCGCACGCGTTTTCAATAGCTTGAATCCAGGATGGAGGGGGGAAAAAAGAAAC
CTGTAATTTTCACATTCAAATACAATCCTGCGGACTTTTAATTAACCTAACTGTTCCTACAATGCTTGCT
GAGTACCATGCACCTGCAGGCCAGCACTGTGGCCTTGCCTCCTGACGCACCTGCAGATCTCATCCTGATG
Features (pLannotate 1.2.2; 14 found; start..end, strand, type, name):
   1432..2148    +  CDS            SYFP2: SYFP2 is a basic (constitutively fluorescent) yellow fluorescent protein published in 2006, derived from Aequorea victoria. It is reported to be a very rapidly-maturing monomer with moderate acid sensitivity.
   2188..2345    +  misc_feature   WPRE (fragment): woodchuck hepatitis virus posttranscriptional regulatory element
   2351..2431    +  misc_feature   WPRE (fragment): woodchuck hepatitis virus posttranscriptional regulatory element
   2448..2559    +  polyA_signal   bGH poly(A) signal: bovine growth hormone polyadenylation signal
   2677..2817    +  repeat_region  AAV2 ITR: inverted terminal repeat of adeno-associated virus serotype 2 inverted
   2822..2873    -  misc_feature   bom (fragment): basis of mobility region from pBR322
   2892..3347    +  rep_origin     f1 ori (sequence partly withheld): f1 bacteriophage origin of replication; arrow indicates direction of (+) strand synthesis
   3348..3397    -  misc_feature   bom (fragment): basis of mobility region from pBR322
   3499..3534    -  CDS            rop (fragment): Rop protein, which maintains plasmids at low copy number; rop
   3629..3733    +  promoter       AmpR promoter: bla
   3734..4594    +  CDS            AmpR: β-lactamase; bla; confers resistance to ampicillin, carbenicillin, and related antibiotics
   4765..5353    +  rep_origin     ori: high-copy-number ColE1/pMB1/pBR322/pUC origin of replication
   5426..5453    +  repeat_region  AAV2 ITR (fragment): inverted terminal repeat of adeno-associated virus serotype 2 inverted
   5482..5509    +  repeat_region  AAV2 ITR (fragment): inverted terminal repeat of adeno-associated virus serotype 2 inverted
