[The description below was written by a language model from this plasmid's Addgene catalogue record and pLannotate feature annotations shown in this document.]
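Description:
AiP1365 - pAAV-AiE2136m-minBG-SYFP2-WPRE3-BGHpA is an AAV transfer (cis) plasmid built on a pAAV2 backbone, in which an enhancer-driven fluorescent reporter cassette sits between AAV serotype 2 inverted terminal repeats. The ITRs are the only viral elements needed in cis for replication and packaging of the intervening DNA into recombinant AAV particles when rep/cap and helper functions are supplied separately. In bacteria the plasmid is maintained by a high-copy ColE1/pUC-type origin and selected through the β-lactamase (AmpR) gene with its own promoter. An f1 phage origin and short remnants of the pBR322 bom and rop regions are also present in the backbone. The annotation finds one complete ITR downstream of the cassette, while the upstream ITR is detected only as two short fragments. This may reflect the difficulty of sequencing and annotating these repeats, and the record does not resolve it.

The payload pairs the AiE2136m enhancer with a minimal beta-globin promoter (minBG), which has little activity alone and so leaves expression dependent on the enhancer. Neither element is annotated in the feature table, but the unannotated region upstream of the SYFP2 coding sequence is presumably where they lie, and the MluI and SacI cloning sites are listed for the insert. SYFP2 is a fast-maturing monomeric yellow fluorescent protein derived from Aequorea victoria. It is followed by WPRE3, a shortened woodchuck hepatitis virus posttranscriptional element (detected as two WPRE fragments) that boosts transcript expression, and by the bovine growth hormone polyadenylation signal. The construct is intended for AAV-mediated labelling of specific brain cell populations, although the record does not state which populations AiE2136m targets.
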