Addgene plasmid #230630: AiP1365 - pAAV-AiE2136m-minBG-SYFP2-WPRE3-BGHpA
Purpose: AiE2136m is an enhancer sequence, designed to drive AAV-mediated transgene expression in specific populations of brain cells
Depositing lab: Allen Institute for Brain Science & Bosiljka Tasic. Depositing organization: Allen Institute. Publication: A suite of enhancer AAVs and transgenic mouse lines for genetic access to cortical cell types. Ben-Simon Y, Hooper M, Narayan S, Daigle TL, Dwivedi D, Way SW, Oster A, Stafford DA, Mich JK, Taormina MJ, Martinez RA, Opitz-Araya X, Roth JR, Alexander JR, Allen S, Amster A, Arbuckle J, Ayala A, Baker PM, Bakken TE, Barcelli T, Barta S, Bendrick J, Bertagnolli D, Bielstein C, Bishwakarma P, Bowlus J, Boyer G, Brouner K, Casian B, Casper T, Chakka AB, Chakrabarty R, Chance RK, Chavan S, Clark M, Colbert K, Collman F, Daniel S, Departee M, DiValentin P, Donadio N, Dotson N, Egdorf T, Fliss T, Gabitto M, Garcia J, Gary A, Gasperini M, Gloe J, Goldy J, Gore BB, Graybuck L, Greisman N, Haeseleer F, Halterman C, Haradon Z, Hastings SD, Helback O, Ho W, Hockemeyer D, Huang C, Huff S, Hunker A, Johansen N, Jones D, Juneau Z, Kalmbach B, Kannan M, Khem S, Kussick E, Kutsal R, Larsen R, Lee C, Lee AY, Leibly M, Lenz GH, Li S, Liang E, Lusk N, Madigan Z, Malloy J, Malone J, McCue R, Melchor J, Mollenkopf T, Moosman S, Morin E, Newman D, Ng L, Ngo K, Omstead V, Otto S, Oyama A, Pena N, Pham T, Phillips E, Pom CA, Potekhina L, Ransford S, Ray PL, Rette D, Reynoldson C, Rimorin C, Rocha D, Ruiz A, Sanchez REA, Sawyer L, Sedeno-Cortes A, Sevigny JP, Shapovalova N, Shepard N, Shulga L, Sigler AR, Siverts L, Soliman S, Somasundaram S, Staats B, Stewart K, Szelenyi E, Tieu M, Trader C, Tran A, van Velthoven CTJ, Walker M, Wang Y, Weed N, Wirthlin M, Wood T, Wynalda B, Yao Z, Zhou T, Ariza J, Dee N, Reding M, Ronellenfitch K, Mufti S, Sunkin SM, Smith KA, Esposito L, Waters J, Thyagarajan B, Yao S, Lein ES, Zeng H, Levi BP, Ngai J, Ting JT, Tasic B. Cell. 2025 May 16:S0092-8674(25)00513-6. doi: 10.1016/j.cell.2025.05.002. PubMed 40403729.
Backbone
  Vector backbone: pAAV2
  Vector type: AAV
Growth in bacteria
  Bacterial resistance: Ampicillin, 100 μg/mL
  Growth temperature: 37°C
  Growth strain: NEB Stable
  Copy number: High Copy
Gene/Insert
  Gene/Insert name: SYFP2
  Species: Synthetic
  Promoter: minBG
  Cloning method: Restriction Enzyme; 5′ cloning site MluI (unknown if destroyed); 3′ cloning site SacI (unknown if destroyed)
Terms and licenses: Academic/Nonprofit Terms; Industry Terms: Not Available to Industry
How to cite: AiP1365 - pAAV-AiE2136m-minBG-SYFP2-WPRE3-BGHpA was a gift from Allen Institute for Brain Science & Bosiljka Tasic (Addgene plasmid # 230630 ; http://n2t.net/addgene:230630 ; RRID:Addgene_230630)
